# Supplementary material for: Orthogonal translation initiation using the non-canonical initiator tRNA(AAC) alters protein sequence and stability in vivo
Source: bioRxiv preprint, doi:10.1101/2021.05.25.445580, version 1 (2021-05-25)
Supplement: Supporting Files [file 445580_file04.zip › Supporting File S8. pET20b-t7_nluc(ATG).gb]

LOCUS       pET20B::T7-(ATG)NanoLuc 4107 bp ds-DNA     circular     05-MAY-2021
DEFINITION  .
FEATURES             Location/Qualifiers
     rep_origin      44..726
                     /label="ColE1 origin"
                     /ApEinfo_revcolor=#b4abac
                     /ApEinfo_fwdcolor=#b4abac
     misc_feature    complement(156..708)
                     /label="RnaII"
                     /ApEinfo_revcolor=#b1ff67
                     /ApEinfo_fwdcolor=#b1ff67
     misc_feature    complement(270..275)
                     /label="BB scar SpeI<XbaI"
                     /ApEinfo_revcolor=#b1ff67
                     /ApEinfo_fwdcolor=#b1ff67
     misc_feature    1117..1122
                     /label="BsmBI"
                     /ApEinfo_revcolor=#ff0000
                     /ApEinfo_fwdcolor=#ff0000
     misc_feature    1138..1329
                     /label="ROP"
                     /ApEinfo_revcolor=#f58a5e
                     /ApEinfo_fwdcolor=#f58a5e
     primer          1607..1625
                     /label="736-F. Primer to sequence nanoluc constructs (Used with 724)"
                     /ApEinfo_revcolor=#d59687
                     /ApEinfo_fwdcolor=#d59687
     misc_feature    1818..1823
                     /label="BglII"
                     /ApEinfo_revcolor=#ff0000
                     /ApEinfo_fwdcolor=#ff0000
     misc_feature    1832..1854
                     /label="T7 Promoter"
                     /ApEinfo_revcolor=#0080ff
                     /ApEinfo_fwdcolor=#0080ff
     primer_bind     1838..1857
                     /label="T7"
                     /ApEinfo_revcolor=#75c6a9
                     /ApEinfo_fwdcolor=#75c6a9
     primer_bind     1838..1860
                     /label="T7 R0085"
                     /ApEinfo_revcolor=#75c6a9
                     /ApEinfo_fwdcolor=#75c6a9
     misc_feature    1855..1855
                     /label="T7 Transcription Start site (GGG are first 3nucleotides transcribed)"
                     /ApEinfo_revcolor=#b1ff67
                     /ApEinfo_fwdcolor=#b1ff67
     misc_feature    complement(1857..1862)
                     /label="BsaI(1)"
                     /ApEinfo_revcolor=#b1ff67
                     /ApEinfo_fwdcolor=#b1ff67
     primer          complement(1862..1880)
                     /label="731R-pET20B-Reverse primer to cut out sfGFP"
                     /ApEinfo_revcolor=#faac61
                     /ApEinfo_fwdcolor=#faac61
     RBS             1905..1911
                     /label="RBS"
                     /ApEinfo_revcolor=#85dae9
                     /ApEinfo_fwdcolor=#85dae9
     misc_feature    1907..1917
                     /label="modified 5' UTR"
                     /ApEinfo_revcolor=#b1ff67
                     /ApEinfo_fwdcolor=#b1ff67
     CDS             1921..2430
                     /label="NanoLuc"
                     /ApEinfo_revcolor=#ffef86
                     /ApEinfo_fwdcolor=#ffef86
     misc_feature    2431..2448
                     /label="6xHis"
                     /ApEinfo_revcolor=#ffef86
                     /ApEinfo_fwdcolor=#ffef86
     CDS             2449..2454
                     /label="Double stop codon"
                     /ApEinfo_revcolor=#f58a5e
                     /ApEinfo_fwdcolor=#f58a5e
     primer          2463..2480
                     /label="717-Plasmid linearising primer For."
                     /ApEinfo_revcolor=#d6b295
                     /ApEinfo_fwdcolor=#d6b295
     misc_feature    2510..2597
                     /label="T7_terminator_pET"
                     /ApEinfo_revcolor=#b1ff67
                     /ApEinfo_fwdcolor=#b1ff67
     misc_feature    2578..2583
                     /label="BB_RBS"
                     /ApEinfo_revcolor=#b1ff67
                     /ApEinfo_fwdcolor=#b1ff67
     rep_origin      2609..3064
                     /label="M13 origin"
                     /ApEinfo_revcolor=#b4abac
                     /ApEinfo_fwdcolor=#b4abac
     rep_origin      complement(2614..3054)
                     /label="F1 ori"
                     /ApEinfo_revcolor=#b4abac
                     /ApEinfo_fwdcolor=#b4abac
     primer          complement(2616..2634)
                     /label="724-ssrA insert-pET20b Sequencing Primer Rev."
                     /ApEinfo_revcolor=#85dae9
                     /ApEinfo_fwdcolor=#85dae9
     rep_origin      2626..2932
                     /label="F1 ori(1)"
                     /ApEinfo_revcolor=#b4abac
                     /ApEinfo_fwdcolor=#b4abac
     CDS             3394..4053
                     /label="AmpR"
                     /ApEinfo_revcolor=#ffef86
                     /ApEinfo_fwdcolor=#ffef86
     misc_feature    3737..3742
                     /label="PstI"
                     /ApEinfo_revcolor=#ff0000
                     /ApEinfo_fwdcolor=#ff0000
     misc_feature    3911..3916
                     /label="BsaI"
                     /ApEinfo_revcolor=#ff0000
                     /ApEinfo_fwdcolor=#ff0000
ORIGIN
        1 TTTTAATTTA AAAGGATCTA GGTGAAGATC CTTTTTGATA ATCTCATGAC CAAAATCCCT
       61 TAACGTGAGT TTTCGTTCCA CTGAGCGTCA GACCCCGTAG AAAAGATCAA AGGATCTTCT
      121 TGAGATCCTT TTTTTCTGCG CGTAATCTGC TGCTTGCAAA CAAAAAAACC ACCGCTACCA
      181 GCGGTGGTTT GTTTGCCGGA TCAAGAGCTA CCAACTCTTT TTCCGAAGGT AACTGGCTTC
      241 AGCAGAGCGC AGATACCAAA TACTGTCCTT CTAGTGTAGC CGTAGTTAGG CCACCACTTC
      301 AAGAACTCTG TAGCACCGCC TACATACCTC GCTCTGCTAA TCCTGTTACC AGTGGCTGCT
      361 GCCAGTGGCG ATAAGTCGTG TCTTACCGGG TTGGACTCAA GACGATAGTT ACCGGATAAG
      421 GCGCAGCGGT CGGGCTGAAC GGGGGGTTCG TGCACACAGC CCAGCTTGGA GCGAACGACC
      481 TACACCGAAC TGAGATACCT ACAGCGTGAG CTATGAGAAA GCGCCACGCT TCCCGAAGGG
      541 AGAAAGGCGG ACAGGTATCC GGTAAGCGGC AGGGTCGGAA CAGGAGAGCG CACGAGGGAG
      601 CTTCCAGGGG GAAACGCCTG GTATCTTTAT AGTCCTGTCG GGTTTCGCCA CCTCTGACTT
      661 GAGCGTCGAT TTTTGTGATG CTCGTCAGGG GGGCGGAGCC TATGGAAAAA CGCCAGCAAC
      721 GCGGCCTTTT TACGGTTCCT GGCCTTTTGC TGGCCTTTTG CTCACATGTT CTTTCCTGCG
      781 TTATCCCCTG ATTCTGTGGA TAACCGTATT ACCGCCTTTG AGTGAGCTGA TACCGCTCGC
      841 CGCAGCCGAA CGACCGAGCG CAGCGAGTCA GTGAGCGAGG AAGCGGAAGA GCGCCTGATG
      901 CGGTATTTTC TCCTTACGCA TCTGTGCGGT ATTTCACACC GCATATATGG TGCACTCTCA
      961 GTACAATCTG CTCTGATGCC GCATAGTTAA GCCAGTATAC ACTCCGCTAT CGCTACGTGA
     1021 CTGGGTCATG GCTGCGCCCC GACACCCGCC AACACCCGCT GACGCGCCCT GACGGGCTTG
     1081 TCTGCTCCCG GCATCCGCTT ACAGACAAGC TGTGACCGTC TCCGGGAGCT GCATGTGTCA
     1141 GAGGTTTTCA CCGTCATCAC CGAAACGCGC GAGGCAGCTG CGGTAAAGCT CATCAGCGTG
     1201 GTCGTGAAGC GATTCACAGA TGTCTGCCTG TTCATCCGCG TCCAGCTCGT TGAGTTTCTC
     1261 CAGAAGCGTT AATGTCTGGC TTCTGATAAA GCGGGCCATG TTAAGGGCGG TTTTTTCCTG
     1321 TTTGGTCACT GATGCCTCCG TGTAAGGGGG ATTTCTGTTC ATGGGGGTAA TGATACCGAT
     1381 GAAACGAGAG AGGATGCTCA CGATACGGGT TACTGATGAT GAACATGCCC GGTTACTGGA
     1441 ACGTTGTGAG GGTAAACAAC TGGCGGTATG GATGCGGCGG GACCAGAGAA AAATCACTCA
     1501 GGGTCAATGC CAGCGCTTCG TTAATACAGA TGTAGGTGTT CCACAGGGTA GCCAGCAGCA
     1561 TCCTGCGATG CAGATCCGGA ACATAATGGT GCAGGGCGCT GACTTCCGCG TTTCCAGACT
     1621 TTACGAAACA CGGAAACCGA AGACCATTCA TGTTGTTGCT CAGGTCGCAG ACGTTTTGCA
     1681 GCAGCAGTCG CTTCACGTTC GCTCGCGTAT CGGTGATTCA TTCTGCTAAC CAGTAAGGCA
     1741 ACCCCGCCAG CCTAGCCGGG TCCTCAACGA CAGGAGCACG ATCATGCGCA CCCGTGGCCA
     1801 GGACCCAACG CTGCCCGAGA TCTCGATCCC GCGAAATTAA TACGACTCAC TATAGGGAGA
     1861 CCACAACGGT TTCCCTCTAG AAATAATTTT GTTTAACTTT AAGAAGGAGA TAAATACATG
     1921 GTCTTCACAC TCGAAGATTT CGTTGGGGAC TGGCGACAGA CAGCCGGCTA CAACCTGGAC
     1981 CAAGTCCTTG AACAGGGAGG TGTGTCCAGT TTGTTTCAGA ATCTCGGGGT GTCCGTAACT
     2041 CCGATCCAAA GGATTGTCCT GAGCGGTGAA AATGGGCTGA AGATCGACAT CCATGTCATC
     2101 ATCCCGTATG AAGGTCTGAG CGGCGACCAA ATGGGCCAGA TCGAAAAAAT TTTTAAGGTG
     2161 GTGTACCCTG TGGATGATCA TCACTTTAAG GTGATCCTGC ACTATGGCAC ACTGGTAATC
     2221 GACGGGGTTA CGCCGAACAT GATCGACTAT TTCGGACGGC CGTATGAAGG CATCGCCGTG
     2281 TTCGACGGCA AAAAGATCAC TGTAACAGGG ACCCTGTGGA ACGGCAACAA AATTATCGAC
     2341 GAGCGCCTGA TCAACCCCGA CGGCTCCCTG CTGTTCCGAG TAACCATCAA CGGAGTGACC
     2401 GGCTGGCGGC TGTGCGAACG CATTCTGGCG CACCACCACC ACCACCACTA ATAACCACTG
     2461 AGATCCGGCT GCTAACAAAG CCCGAAAGGA AGCTGAGTTG GCTGCTGCCA CCGCTGAGCA
     2521 ATAACTAGCA TAACCCCTTG GGGCCTCTAA ACGGGTCTTG AGGGGTTTTT TGCTGAAAGG
     2581 AGGAACTATA TCCGGATTGG CGAATGGGNN NNNNNNNNNN NNNNNNNNNN NNNNNNNNNN
     2641 NNNNNNNNNN NNNNNNNNNN NNNNNNNNNN NNNNNNNNNN NNNNNNNNNN NNNNNNNNNN
     2701 NNNNNNNNNN NNNNNNNNNN NNNNNNNNNN NNCNNNNNNN NNNNNNNNNN NNNNNNNNNN
     2761 NNNNNNNNNN NNNNNNNNNN NNNNNNNNNN NNNNNNNNNN NNNNNNNNNN NNNNNNNNNN
     2821 NNNNANNNNN NNNNNNNNNN NNNNNNNNNN NNNNNNNNNN NNNNNNNNNN NNNNCCTTTG
     2881 ACGTTGGAGT CCACGTTCTT TNNNNNNNNN NNNNNNNNNN NNNNNNNNNN NNNNNNNNAC
     2941 CCTATCTCGG TCTATTCTTT TGATTTATAA GGGATTTTGC CGATTTCGGC CTATTGGTTA
     3001 AAAAATGAGC TGATTTAACA AAAATTTAAC GCGAATTTTA ACAAAATATT AACGTTTACA
     3061 ATTTCAGGTG GCACTTTTCG GGGAAATGTG CGCGGAACCC CTATTTGTTT ATTTTTCTAA
     3121 ATACATTCAA ATATGTATCC GCTCATGAGA CAATAACCCT GATAAATGCT TCAATAATAT
     3181 TGAAAAAGGA AGAGTATGAG TATTCAACAT TTCCGTGTCG CCCTTATTCC CTTTTTTGCG
     3241 GCATTTTGCC TTCCTGTTTT TGCTCACCCA GAAACGCTGG TGAAAGTAAA AGATGCTGAA
     3301 GATCAGTTGG GTGCACGAGT GGGTTACATC GAACTGGATC TCAACAGCGG TAAGATCCTT
     3361 GAGAGTTTTC GCCCCGAAGA ACGTTTTCCA ATGATGAGCA CTTTTAAAGT TCTGCTATGT
     3421 GGCGCGGTAT TATCCCGTAT TGACGCCGGG CAAGAGCAAC TCGGTCGCCG CATACACTAT
     3481 TCTCAGAATG ACTTGGTTGA GTACTCACCA GTCACAGAAA AGCATCTTAC GGATGGCATG
     3541 ACAGTAAGAG AATTATGCAG TGCTGCCATA ACCATGAGTG ATAACACTGC GGCCAACTTA
     3601 CTTCTGACAA CGATCGGAGG ACCGAAGGAG CTAACCGCTT TTTTGCACAA CATGGGGGAT
     3661 CATGTAACTC GCCTTGATCG TTGGGAACCG GAGCTGAATG AAGCCATACC AAACGACGAG
     3721 CGTGACACCA CGATGCCTGC AGCAATGGCA ACAACGTTGC GCAAACTATT AACTGGCGAA
     3781 CTACTTACTC TAGCTTCCCG GCAACAATTA ATAGACTGGA TGGAGGCGGA TAAAGTTGCA
     3841 GGACCACTTC TGCGCTCGGC CCTTCCGGCT GGCTGGTTTA TTGCTGATAA ATCTGGAGCC
     3901 GGTGAGCGTG GGTCTCGCGG TATCATTGCA GCACTGGGGC CAGATGGTAA GCCCTCCCGT
     3961 ATCGTAGTTA TCTACACGAC GGGGAGTCAG GCAACTATGG ATGAACGAAA TAGACAGATC
     4021 GCTGAGATAG GTGCCTCACT GATTAAGCAT TGGTAACTGT CAGACCAAGT TTACTCATAT
     4081 ATACTTTAGA TTGATTTAAA ACTTCAT
//
