# Supplementary material for: Orthogonal translation initiation using the non-canonical initiator tRNA(AAC) alters protein sequence and stability in vivo
Source: bioRxiv preprint, doi:10.1101/2021.05.25.445580, version 1 (2021-05-25)
Supplement: Supporting Files [file 445580_file04.zip › Supporting File S5. pULTRA-tac_metY(AAC).gb]

LOCUS       (X9/B15)_pULTRA::metY:A 3709 bp ds-DNA     circular     24-FEB-2020
DEFINITION  .
FEATURES             Location/Qualifiers
     misc_feature    complement(453..1544)
                     /label="lacI"
                     /ApEinfo_revcolor=#b4abac
                     /ApEinfo_fwdcolor=#b4abac
     misc_feature    1624..1922
                     /label="TWIST gBlocks"
                     /ApEinfo_revcolor=#f9ad81
                     /ApEinfo_fwdcolor=#f9ad81
     primer          1628..1647
                     /label="(630) pULTRA Sequencing Primer (Forward)"
                     /note="sequence: TCTCCCTTATGCGACTCCTG"
                     /ApEinfo_revcolor=#6ecff6
                     /ApEinfo_fwdcolor=#6ecff6
     promoter        1662..1690
                     /label="tac_promoter"
                     /ApEinfo_revcolor=#b7e6d7
                     /ApEinfo_fwdcolor=#b7e6d7
     primer          1663..1683
                     /label="(506) pULTRA Screening Primer (Forward)"
                     /note="sequence: GACAATTAATCATCGGCTCGT"
                     /ApEinfo_revcolor=#b1ff67
                     /ApEinfo_fwdcolor=#b1ff67
     misc_feature    1695..1695
                     /label="Transcriptional start site"
                     /ApEinfo_revcolor=#d6b295
                     /ApEinfo_fwdcolor=#d6b295
     misc_feature    1711..1750
                     /label="545"
                     /ApEinfo_revcolor=#f58a5e
                     /ApEinfo_fwdcolor=#f58a5e
     Insert          1714..1838
                     /label="IDT gBlocks"
                     /ApEinfo_revcolor=#7ea7d8
                     /ApEinfo_fwdcolor=#7ea7d8
     primer          complement(1716..1735)
                     /label="(627) pULTRA Backbone Linearise (Reverse)"
                     /note="sequence: tgaaaGCACCTCCTTTGTGA"
                     /ApEinfo_revcolor=#b4abac
                     /ApEinfo_fwdcolor=#b4abac
     Gene            1738..1814
                     /label="metY Gene "
                     /ApEinfo_revcolor=#f49ac2
                     /ApEinfo_fwdcolor=#f49ac2
     primer          1807..1826
                     /label="(626) pULTRA Backbone Linearise (Forward)"
                     /note="sequence: cgcaaccactttcccttaga"
                     /ApEinfo_revcolor=#ff9ccd
                     /ApEinfo_fwdcolor=#ff9ccd
     primer          complement(1844..1863)
                     /label="(631) pULTRA Sequencing Primer (Reverse)"
                     /note="sequence: gaaggccgaagtcttcacag"
                     /ApEinfo_revcolor=#6ecff6
                     /ApEinfo_fwdcolor=#6ecff6
     terminator      1940..1955
                     /label="metY terminator 1"
                     /ApEinfo_revcolor=#d6b295
                     /ApEinfo_fwdcolor=#d6b295
     terminator      1984..1996
                     /label="metY terminator 2"
                     /ApEinfo_revcolor=#d59687
                     /ApEinfo_fwdcolor=#d59687
     misc_feature    2006..2045
                     /label="544"
                     /ApEinfo_revcolor=#faac61
                     /ApEinfo_fwdcolor=#faac61
     primer          complement(2076..2094)
                     /label="(507) pULTRA Screening Primer (Reverse)"
                     /note="sequence: ATGGCAAATTCGACCCTGA"
                     /ApEinfo_revcolor=#b1ff67
                     /ApEinfo_fwdcolor=#b1ff67
     misc_feature    2119..2178
                     /label="vector?"
                     /ApEinfo_revcolor=#f8d3a9
                     /ApEinfo_fwdcolor=#f8d3a9
     CDS             complement(2283..3074)
                     /label="SpecR gene (aadA)"
                     /ApEinfo_revcolor=#f58a5e
                     /ApEinfo_fwdcolor=#f58a5e
     promoter        complement(3116..3144)
                     /label="AmpR_promoter"
                     /ApEinfo_revcolor=#9eafd2
                     /ApEinfo_fwdcolor=#9eafd2
     rep_origin      join(3214..3709,1..243)
                     /label="CloDF13 Replication Origin (ref: JX262236.1)"
                     /ApEinfo_revcolor=#c6c9d1
                     /ApEinfo_fwdcolor=#c6c9d1
ORIGIN
        1 AACTGGGAGT TCGCAGAGGA TTTGTTTAGC TAAACACGCG GTTGCTCTTG AAGTGTGCGC
       61 CAAAGTCCGG CTACACTGGA AGGACAGATT TGGTTGCTGT GCTCTGCGAA AGCCAGTTAC
      121 CACGGTTAAG CAGTTCCCCA ACTGACTTAA CCTTCGATCA AACCACCTCC CCAGGTGGTT
      181 TTTTCGTTTA CAGGGCAAAA GATTACGCGC AGAAAAAAAG GATCTCAAGA AGATCCTTTG
      241 ATCTTTTCTA CTGAACCGCT CTAGATTTCA GTGCAATTTA TCTCTTCAAA TGTAGCACCT
      301 GAAGTCAGCC CCATACGATA TAAGTTGTAA TTCTCATGTT AGTCATGCCC CGCGCCCACC
      361 GGAAGGAGCT GACTGGGTTG AAGGCTCTCA AGGGCATCGG TCGAGATCCC GGTGCCTAAT
      421 GAGTGAGCTA ACTTACATTA ATTGCGTTGC GCTCACTGCC CGCTTTCCAG TCGGGAAACC
      481 TGTCGTGCCA GCTGCATTAA TGAATCGGCC AACGCGCGGG GAGAGGCGGT TTGCGTATTG
      541 GGCGCCAGGG TGGTTTTTCT TTTCACCAGT GAGACGGGCA ACAGCTGATT GCCCTTCACC
      601 GCCTGGCCCT GAGAGAGTTG CAGCAAGCGG TCCACGCTGG TTTGCCCCAG CAGGCGAAAA
      661 TCCTGTTTGA TGGTGGTTAA CGGCGGGATA TAACATGAGC TGTCTTCGGT ATCGTCGTAT
      721 CCCACTACCG AGATGTCCGC ACCAACGCGC AGCCCGGACT CGGTAATGGC GCGCATTGCG
      781 CCCAGCGCCA TCTGATCGTT GGCAACCAGC ATCGCAGTGG GAACGATGCC CTCATTCAGC
      841 ATTTGCATGG TTTGTTGAAA ACCGGACATG GCACTCCAGT CGCCTTCCCG TTCCGCTATC
      901 GGCTGAATTT GATTGCGAGT GAGATATTTA TGCCAGCCAG CCAGACGCAG ACGCGCCGAG
      961 ACAGAACTTA ATGGGCCCGC TAACAGCGCG ATTTGCTGGT GACCCAATGC GACCAGATGC
     1021 TCCACGCCCA GTCGCGTACC GTCTTCATGG GAGAAAATAA TACTGTTGAT GGGTGTCTGG
     1081 TCAGAGACAT CAAGAAATAA CGCCGGAACA TTAGTGCAGG CAGCTTCCAC AGCAATGGCA
     1141 TCCTGGTCAT CCAGCGGATA GTTAATGATC AGCCCACTGA CGCGTTGCGC GAGAAGATTG
     1201 TGCACCGCCG CTTTACAGGC TTCGACGCCG CTTCGTTCTA CCATCGACAC CACCACGCTG
     1261 GCACCCAGTT GATCGGCGCG AGATTTAATC GCCGCGACAA TTTGCGACGG CGCGTGCAGG
     1321 GCCAGACTGG AGGTGGCAAC GCCAATCAGC AACGACTGTT TGCCCGCCAG TTGTTGTGCC
     1381 ACGCGGTTGG GAATGTAATT CAGCTCCGCC ATCGCCGCTT CCACTTTTTC CCGCGTTTTC
     1441 GCAGAAACGT GGCTGGCCTG GTTCACCACG CGGGAAACGG TCTGATAAGA GACACCGGCA
     1501 TACTCTGCGA CATCGTATAA CGTTACTGGT TTCACATTCA CCACCCTGAA TTGACTCTCT
     1561 TCCGGGCGCT ATCATGCCAT ACCGCGAAAG GTTTTGCGCC ATTCGATGGT GTCCGGGATC
     1621 TCGACGCTCT CCCTTATGCG ACTCCTGCAT TAGGGAGCTG TTGACAATTA ATCATCGGCT
     1681 CGTATAATGT GTGGAATTGT GAGCGGATAA CAATTTCACA AAGGAGGTGC tttcaggcgc
     1741 ggggtggagc agcctggtag ctcgtcgggc tAACaacccg aagatcgtcg gttcaaatcc
     1801 ggcccccgca accactttcc cttagagtcc tttttcaaat atactgtgaa gacttcggcc
     1861 ttcgtagtgg gatttgaaaa aatccttctg gaaagtgctc cagaccgcag ttgcggttat
     1921 agggttcagt tatataaagc cccgatttat cggggttttt tgttatctga ctacagaata
     1981 actgggcttt aggccctttt tttatgtctt gggggtgggc tgcccAATTC GAAAAGCCTG
     2041 CTCAACGAGC AGGCTTTTTT GCATGCTCGA GCAGCTCAGG GTCGAATTTG CCATGGCGGC
     2101 CACCAGGTAC CACCGGCGCC TCAGGCATTT GAGAAGCACA CGGTCACACT GCTTCCGGTA
     2161 GTCAATAAAC CGGTAAACCA GCAATAGACA TAAGCGGCTA TTTAACGACC CTGCCCTGAA
     2221 CCGACGACCG GGTCATCGTG GCCGGATCTT GCGGCCCCTC GGCTTGAACG AATTGTTAGA
     2281 CATTATTTGC CGACTACCTT GGTGATCTCG CCTTTCACGT AGTGGACAAA TTCTTCCAAC
     2341 TGATCTGCGC GCGAGGCCAA GCGATCTTCT TCTTGTCCAA GATAAGCCTG TCTAGCTTCA
     2401 AGTATGACGG GCTGATACTG GGCCGGCAGG CGCTCCATTG CCCAGTCGGC AGCGACATCC
     2461 TTCGGCGCGA TTTTGCCGGT TACTGCGCTG TACCAAATGC GGGACAACGT AAGCACTACA
     2521 TTTCGCTCAT CGCCAGCCCA GTCGGGCGGC GAGTTCCATA GCGTTAAGGT TTCATTTAGC
     2581 GCCTCAAATA GATCCTGTTC AGGAACCGGA TCAAAGAGTT CCTCCGCCGC TGGACCTACC
     2641 AAGGCAACGC TATGTTCTCT TGCTTTTGTC AGCAAGATAG CCAGATCAAT GTCGATCGTG
     2701 GCTGGCTCGA AGATACCTGC AAGAATGTCA TTGCGCTGCC ATTCTCCAAA TTGCAGTTCG
     2761 CGCTTAGCTG GATAACGCCA CGGAATGATG TCGTCGTGCA CAACAATGGT GACTTCTACA
     2821 GCGCGGAGAA TCTCGCTCTC TCCAGGGGAA GCCGAAGTTT CCAAAAGGTC GTTGATCAAA
     2881 GCTCGCCGCG TTGTTTCATC AAGCCTTACG GTCACCGTAA CCAGCAAATC AATATCACTG
     2941 TGTGGCTTCA GGCCGCCATC CACTGCGGAG CCGTACAAAT GTACGGCCAG CAACGTCGGT
     3001 TCGAGATGGC GCTCGATGAC GCCAACTACC TCTGATAGTT GAGTCGATAC TTCGGCGATC
     3061 ACCGCTTCCC TCATACTCTT CCTTTTTCAA TATTATTGAA GCATTTATCA GGGTTATTGT
     3121 CTCATGAGCG GATACATATT TGAATGTATT TAGAAAAATA AACAAATAGC TAGCTCACTC
     3181 GGTCGCTACG CTCCGGGCGT GAGACTGCGG CGGGCGCTGC GGACACATAC AAAGTTACCC
     3241 ACAGATTCCG TGGATAAGCA GGGGACTAAC ATGTGAGGCA AAACAGCAGG GCCGCGCCGG
     3301 TGGCGTTTTT CCATAGGCTC CGCCCTCCTG CCAGAGTTCA CATAAACAGA CGCTTTTCCG
     3361 GTGCATCTGT GGGAGCCGTG AGGCTCAACC ATGAATCTGA CAGTACGGGC GAAACCCGAC
     3421 AGGACTTAAA GATCCCCACC GTTTCCGGCG GGTCGCTCCC TCTTGCGCTC TCCTGTTCCG
     3481 ACCCTGCCGT TTACCGGATA CCTGTTCCGC CTTTCTCCCT TACGGGAAGT GTGGCGCTTT
     3541 CTCATAGCTC ACACACTGGT ATCTCGGCTC GGTGTAGGTC GTTCGCTCCA AGCTGGGCTG
     3601 TAAGCAAGAA CTCCCCGTTC AGCCCGACTG CTGCGCCTTA TCCGGTAACT GTTCACTTGA
     3661 GTCCAACCCG GAAAAGCACG GTAAAACGCC ACTGGCAGCA GCCATTGGT
//
