# Supplementary material for: Orthogonal translation initiation using the non-canonical initiator tRNA(AAC) alters protein sequence and stability in vivo
Source: bioRxiv preprint, doi:10.1101/2021.05.25.445580, version 1 (2021-05-25)
Supplement: Supporting Files [file 445580_file04.zip › Supporting File S7. pET20b-t7_nluc(GTT).gb]

LOCUS       pET20B::T7-(GTT)NanoLuc 4107 bp ds-DNA     circular     05-MAY-2021
DEFINITION  .
FEATURES             Location/Qualifiers
     rep_origin      44..726
                     /label="ColE1 origin"
                     /ApEinfo_revcolor=#b4abac
                     /ApEinfo_fwdcolor=#b4abac
     misc_feature    complement(156..708)
                     /label="RnaII"
                     /ApEinfo_revcolor=#b1ff67
                     /ApEinfo_fwdcolor=#b1ff67
     misc_feature    complement(270..275)
                     /label="BB scar SpeI<XbaI"
                     /ApEinfo_revcolor=#b1ff67
                     /ApEinfo_fwdcolor=#b1ff67
     misc_feature    1117..1122
                     /label="BsmBI"
                     /ApEinfo_revcolor=#ff0000
                     /ApEinfo_fwdcolor=#ff0000
     misc_feature    1138..1329
                     /label="ROP"
                     /ApEinfo_revcolor=#f58a5e
                     /ApEinfo_fwdcolor=#f58a5e
     primer          1607..1625
                     /label="736-F. Primer to sequence nanoluc constructs (Used with 724)"
                     /ApEinfo_revcolor=#d59687
                     /ApEinfo_fwdcolor=#d59687
     misc_feature    1818..1823
                     /label="BglII"
                     /ApEinfo_revcolor=#ff0000
                     /ApEinfo_fwdcolor=#ff0000
     misc_feature    1832..1854
                     /label="T7 Promoter"
                     /ApEinfo_revcolor=#0080ff
                     /ApEinfo_fwdcolor=#0080ff
     primer_bind     1838..1857
                     /label="T7"
                     /ApEinfo_revcolor=#75c6a9
                     /ApEinfo_fwdcolor=#75c6a9
     primer_bind     1838..1860
                     /label="T7 R0085"
                     /ApEinfo_revcolor=#75c6a9
                     /ApEinfo_fwdcolor=#75c6a9
     misc_feature    1855..1855
                     /label="T7 Transcription Start site (GGG are first 3nucleotides transcribed)"
                     /ApEinfo_revcolor=#b1ff67
                     /ApEinfo_fwdcolor=#b1ff67
     misc_feature    complement(1857..1862)
                     /label="BsaI(1)"
                     /ApEinfo_revcolor=#b1ff67
                     /ApEinfo_fwdcolor=#b1ff67
     primer          complement(1862..1880)
                     /label="731R-pET20B-Reverse primer to cut out sfGFP"
                     /ApEinfo_revcolor=#faac61
                     /ApEinfo_fwdcolor=#faac61
     RBS             1905..1911
                     /label="RBS"
                     /ApEinfo_revcolor=#85dae9
                     /ApEinfo_fwdcolor=#85dae9
     misc_feature    1907..1917
                     /label="modified 5' UTR"
                     /ApEinfo_revcolor=#b1ff67
                     /ApEinfo_fwdcolor=#b1ff67
     misc_feature    1918..1920
                     /label="Start codon"
                     /ApEinfo_revcolor=#f8d3a9
                     /ApEinfo_fwdcolor=#f8d3a9
     CDS             1921..2430
                     /label="NanoLuc"
                     /ApEinfo_revcolor=#ffef86
                     /ApEinfo_fwdcolor=#ffef86
     misc_feature    2431..2448
                     /label="6xHis"
                     /ApEinfo_revcolor=#ffef86
                     /ApEinfo_fwdcolor=#ffef86
     CDS             2449..2454
                     /label="Double stop codon"
                     /ApEinfo_revcolor=#f58a5e
                     /ApEinfo_fwdcolor=#f58a5e
     primer          2463..2480
                     /label="717-Plasmid linearising primer For."
                     /ApEinfo_revcolor=#d6b295
                     /ApEinfo_fwdcolor=#d6b295
     misc_feature    2510..2597
                     /label="T7_terminator_pET"
                     /ApEinfo_revcolor=#b1ff67
                     /ApEinfo_fwdcolor=#b1ff67
     misc_feature    2578..2583
                     /label="BB_RBS"
                     /ApEinfo_revcolor=#b1ff67
                     /ApEinfo_fwdcolor=#b1ff67
     rep_origin      2609..3064
                     /label="M13 origin"
                     /ApEinfo_revcolor=#b4abac
                     /ApEinfo_fwdcolor=#b4abac
     rep_origin      complement(2614..3054)
                     /label="F1 ori"
                     /ApEinfo_revcolor=#b4abac
                     /ApEinfo_fwdcolor=#b4abac
     primer          complement(2616..2634)
                     /label="724-ssrA insert-pET20b Sequencing Primer Rev."
                     /ApEinfo_revcolor=#85dae9
                     /ApEinfo_fwdcolor=#85dae9
     rep_origin      2626..2932
                     /label="F1 ori(1)"
                     /ApEinfo_revcolor=#b4abac
                     /ApEinfo_fwdcolor=#b4abac
     CDS             3394..4053
                     /label="AmpR"
                     /ApEinfo_revcolor=#ffef86
                     /ApEinfo_fwdcolor=#ffef86
     misc_feature    3737..3742
                     /label="PstI"
                     /ApEinfo_revcolor=#ff0000
                     /ApEinfo_fwdcolor=#ff0000
     misc_feature    3911..3916
                     /label="BsaI"
                     /ApEinfo_revcolor=#ff0000
                     /ApEinfo_fwdcolor=#ff0000
ORIGIN
        1 TTTTAATTTA AAAGGATCTA GGTGAAGATC CTTTTTGATA ATCTCATGAC CAAAATCCCT
       61 TAACGTGAGT TTTCGTTCCA CTGAGCGTCA GACCCCGTAG AAAAGATCAA AGGATCTTCT
      121 TGAGATCCTT TTTTTCTGCG CGTAATCTGC TGCTTGCAAA CAAAAAAACC ACCGCTACCA
      181 GCGGTGGTTT GTTTGCCGGA TCAAGAGCTA CCAACTCTTT TTCCGAAGGT AACTGGCTTC
      241 AGCAGAGCGC AGATACCAAA TACTGTCCTT CTAGTGTAGC CGTAGTTAGG CCACCACTTC
      301 AAGAACTCTG TAGCACCGCC TACATACCTC GCTCTGCTAA TCCTGTTACC AGTGGCTGCT
      361 GCCAGTGGCG ATAAGTCGTG TCTTACCGGG TTGGACTCAA GACGATAGTT ACCGGATAAG
      421 GCGCAGCGGT CGGGCTGAAC GGGGGGTTCG TGCACACAGC CCAGCTTGGA GCGAACGACC
      481 TACACCGAAC TGAGATACCT ACAGCGTGAG CTATGAGAAA GCGCCACGCT TCCCGAAGGG
      541 AGAAAGGCGG ACAGGTATCC GGTAAGCGGC AGGGTCGGAA CAGGAGAGCG CACGAGGGAG
      601 CTTCCAGGGG GAAACGCCTG GTATCTTTAT AGTCCTGTCG GGTTTCGCCA CCTCTGACTT
      661 GAGCGTCGAT TTTTGTGATG CTCGTCAGGG GGGCGGAGCC TATGGAAAAA CGCCAGCAAC
      721 GCGGCCTTTT TACGGTTCCT GGCCTTTTGC TGGCCTTTTG CTCACATGTT CTTTCCTGCG
      781 TTATCCCCTG ATTCTGTGGA TAACCGTATT ACCGCCTTTG AGTGAGCTGA TACCGCTCGC
      841 CGCAGCCGAA CGACCGAGCG CAGCGAGTCA GTGAGCGAGG AAGCGGAAGA GCGCCTGATG
      901 CGGTATTTTC TCCTTACGCA TCTGTGCGGT ATTTCACACC GCATATATGG TGCACTCTCA
      961 GTACAATCTG CTCTGATGCC GCATAGTTAA GCCAGTATAC ACTCCGCTAT CGCTACGTGA
     1021 CTGGGTCATG GCTGCGCCCC GACACCCGCC AACACCCGCT GACGCGCCCT GACGGGCTTG
     1081 TCTGCTCCCG GCATCCGCTT ACAGACAAGC TGTGACCGTC TCCGGGAGCT GCATGTGTCA
     1141 GAGGTTTTCA CCGTCATCAC CGAAACGCGC GAGGCAGCTG CGGTAAAGCT CATCAGCGTG
     1201 GTCGTGAAGC GATTCACAGA TGTCTGCCTG TTCATCCGCG TCCAGCTCGT TGAGTTTCTC
     1261 CAGAAGCGTT AATGTCTGGC TTCTGATAAA GCGGGCCATG TTAAGGGCGG TTTTTTCCTG
     1321 TTTGGTCACT GATGCCTCCG TGTAAGGGGG ATTTCTGTTC ATGGGGGTAA TGATACCGAT
     1381 GAAACGAGAG AGGATGCTCA CGATACGGGT TACTGATGAT GAACATGCCC GGTTACTGGA
     1441 ACGTTGTGAG GGTAAACAAC TGGCGGTATG GATGCGGCGG GACCAGAGAA AAATCACTCA
     1501 GGGTCAATGC CAGCGCTTCG TTAATACAGA TGTAGGTGTT CCACAGGGTA GCCAGCAGCA
     1561 TCCTGCGATG CAGATCCGGA ACATAATGGT GCAGGGCGCT GACTTCCGCG TTTCCAGACT
     1621 TTACGAAACA CGGAAACCGA AGACCATTCA TGTTGTTGCT CAGGTCGCAG ACGTTTTGCA
     1681 GCAGCAGTCG CTTCACGTTC GCTCGCGTAT CGGTGATTCA TTCTGCTAAC CAGTAAGGCA
     1741 ACCCCGCCAG CCTAGCCGGG TCCTCAACGA CAGGAGCACG ATCATGCGCA CCCGTGGCCA
     1801 GGACCCAACG CTGCCCGAGA TCTCGATCCC GCGAAATTAA TACGACTCAC TATAGGGAGA
     1861 CCACAACGGT TTCCCTCTAG AAATAATTTT GTTTAACTTT AAGAAGGAGA TAAATACGTT
     1921 GTCTTCACAC TCGAAGATTT CGTTGGGGAC TGGCGACAGA CAGCCGGCTA CAACCTGGAC
     1981 CAAGTCCTTG AACAGGGAGG TGTGTCCAGT TTGTTTCAGA ATCTCGGGGT GTCCGTAACT
     2041 CCGATCCAAA GGATTGTCCT GAGCGGTGAA AATGGGCTGA AGATCGACAT CCATGTCATC
     2101 ATCCCGTATG AAGGTCTGAG CGGCGACCAA ATGGGCCAGA TCGAAAAAAT TTTTAAGGTG
     2161 GTGTACCCTG TGGATGATCA TCACTTTAAG GTGATCCTGC ACTATGGCAC ACTGGTAATC
     2221 GACGGGGTTA CGCCGAACAT GATCGACTAT TTCGGACGGC CGTATGAAGG CATCGCCGTG
     2281 TTCGACGGCA AAAAGATCAC TGTAACAGGG ACCCTGTGGA ACGGCAACAA AATTATCGAC
     2341 GAGCGCCTGA TCAACCCCGA CGGCTCCCTG CTGTTCCGAG TAACCATCAA CGGAGTGACC
     2401 GGCTGGCGGC TGTGCGAACG CATTCTGGCG CACCACCACC ACCACCACTA ATAACCACTG
     2461 AGATCCGGCT GCTAACAAAG CCCGAAAGGA AGCTGAGTTG GCTGCTGCCA CCGCTGAGCA
     2521 ATAACTAGCA TAACCCCTTG GGGCCTCTAA ACGGGTCTTG AGGGGTTTTT TGCTGAAAGG
     2581 AGGAACTATA TCCGGATTGG CGAATGGGNN NNNNNNNNNN NNNNNNNNNN NNNNNNNNNN
     2641 NNNNNNNNNN NNNNNNNNNN NNNNNNNNNN NNNNNNNNNN NNNNNNNNNN NNNNNNNNNN
     2701 NNNNNNNNNN NNNNNNNNNN NNNNNNNNNN NNCNNNNNNN NNNNNNNNNN NNNNNNNNNN
     2761 NNNNNNNNNN NNNNNNNNNN NNNNNNNNNN NNNNNNNNNN NNNNNNNNNN NNNNNNNNNN
     2821 NNNNANNNNN NNNNNNNNNN NNNNNNNNNN NNNNNNNNNN NNNNNNNNNN NNNNCCTTTG
     2881 ACGTTGGAGT CCACGTTCTT TNNNNNNNNN NNNNNNNNNN NNNNNNNNNN NNNNNNNNAC
     2941 CCTATCTCGG TCTATTCTTT TGATTTATAA GGGATTTTGC CGATTTCGGC CTATTGGTTA
     3001 AAAAATGAGC TGATTTAACA AAAATTTAAC GCGAATTTTA ACAAAATATT AACGTTTACA
     3061 ATTTCAGGTG GCACTTTTCG GGGAAATGTG CGCGGAACCC CTATTTGTTT ATTTTTCTAA
     3121 ATACATTCAA ATATGTATCC GCTCATGAGA CAATAACCCT GATAAATGCT TCAATAATAT
     3181 TGAAAAAGGA AGAGTATGAG TATTCAACAT TTCCGTGTCG CCCTTATTCC CTTTTTTGCG
     3241 GCATTTTGCC TTCCTGTTTT TGCTCACCCA GAAACGCTGG TGAAAGTAAA AGATGCTGAA
     3301 GATCAGTTGG GTGCACGAGT GGGTTACATC GAACTGGATC TCAACAGCGG TAAGATCCTT
     3361 GAGAGTTTTC GCCCCGAAGA ACGTTTTCCA ATGATGAGCA CTTTTAAAGT TCTGCTATGT
     3421 GGCGCGGTAT TATCCCGTAT TGACGCCGGG CAAGAGCAAC TCGGTCGCCG CATACACTAT
     3481 TCTCAGAATG ACTTGGTTGA GTACTCACCA GTCACAGAAA AGCATCTTAC GGATGGCATG
     3541 ACAGTAAGAG AATTATGCAG TGCTGCCATA ACCATGAGTG ATAACACTGC GGCCAACTTA
     3601 CTTCTGACAA CGATCGGAGG ACCGAAGGAG CTAACCGCTT TTTTGCACAA CATGGGGGAT
     3661 CATGTAACTC GCCTTGATCG TTGGGAACCG GAGCTGAATG AAGCCATACC AAACGACGAG
     3721 CGTGACACCA CGATGCCTGC AGCAATGGCA ACAACGTTGC GCAAACTATT AACTGGCGAA
     3781 CTACTTACTC TAGCTTCCCG GCAACAATTA ATAGACTGGA TGGAGGCGGA TAAAGTTGCA
     3841 GGACCACTTC TGCGCTCGGC CCTTCCGGCT GGCTGGTTTA TTGCTGATAA ATCTGGAGCC
     3901 GGTGAGCGTG GGTCTCGCGG TATCATTGCA GCACTGGGGC CAGATGGTAA GCCCTCCCGT
     3961 ATCGTAGTTA TCTACACGAC GGGGAGTCAG GCAACTATGG ATGAACGAAA TAGACAGATC
     4021 GCTGAGATAG GTGCCTCACT GATTAAGCAT TGGTAACTGT CAGACCAAGT TTACTCATAT
     4081 ATACTTTAGA TTGATTTAAA ACTTCAT
//
