# Supplementary material for: Orthogonal translation initiation using the non-canonical initiator tRNA(AAC) alters protein sequence and stability in vivo
Source: bioRxiv preprint, doi:10.1101/2021.05.25.445580, version 1 (2021-05-25)
Supplement: Supporting Files [file 445580_file04.zip › Supporting File S6 pET20b-t7_sfGFP(NNN).gb]

LOCUS       pET20b::T7-sfGFP        4290 bp ds-DNA     circular     05-MAY-2021
DEFINITION  .
FEATURES             Location/Qualifiers
     rep_origin      44..726
                     /label="ColE1 origin"
                     /ApEinfo_revcolor=#b4abac
                     /ApEinfo_fwdcolor=#b4abac
     misc_feature    complement(156..708)
                     /label="RnaII"
                     /ApEinfo_revcolor=#b1ff67
                     /ApEinfo_fwdcolor=#b1ff67
     misc_feature    complement(270..275)
                     /label="BB scar SpeI<XbaI"
                     /ApEinfo_revcolor=#b1ff67
                     /ApEinfo_fwdcolor=#b1ff67
     misc_feature    1117..1122
                     /label="BsmBI"
                     /ApEinfo_revcolor=#ff0000
                     /ApEinfo_fwdcolor=#ff0000
     misc_feature    1138..1329
                     /label="ROP"
                     /ApEinfo_revcolor=#f58a5e
                     /ApEinfo_fwdcolor=#f58a5e
     misc_feature    1818..1823
                     /label="BglII"
                     /ApEinfo_revcolor=#ff0000
                     /ApEinfo_fwdcolor=#ff0000
     misc_feature    1832..1854
                     /label="T7 Promoter"
                     /ApEinfo_revcolor=#0080ff
                     /ApEinfo_fwdcolor=#0080ff
     primer_bind     1838..1857
                     /label="T7"
                     /ApEinfo_revcolor=#75c6a9
                     /ApEinfo_fwdcolor=#75c6a9
     primer_bind     1838..1860
                     /label="T7 R0085"
                     /ApEinfo_revcolor=#75c6a9
                     /ApEinfo_fwdcolor=#75c6a9
     misc_feature    1855..1855
                     /label="T7 Transcription Start site (GGG are first 3nucleotides transcribed)"
                     /ApEinfo_revcolor=#b1ff67
                     /ApEinfo_fwdcolor=#b1ff67
     misc_feature    complement(1857..1862)
                     /label="BsaI(1)"
                     /ApEinfo_revcolor=#b1ff67
                     /ApEinfo_fwdcolor=#b1ff67
     misc_feature    1876..1881
                     /label="XbaI"
                     /ApEinfo_revcolor=#ff0000
                     /ApEinfo_fwdcolor=#ff0000
     RBS             1905..1911
                     /label="RBS"
                     /ApEinfo_revcolor=#85dae9
                     /ApEinfo_fwdcolor=#85dae9
     misc_feature    1907..1917
                     /label="modified 5' UTR"
                     /ApEinfo_revcolor=#b1ff67
                     /ApEinfo_fwdcolor=#b1ff67
     misc_feature    1918..1920
                     /label="Start Codon"
                     /ApEinfo_revcolor=#ff9ccd
                     /ApEinfo_fwdcolor=#ff9ccd
     misc_feature    1918..2637
                     /label="Superfolder registry"
                     /ApEinfo_revcolor=#b1ff67
                     /ApEinfo_fwdcolor=#b1ff67
     misc_feature    2632..2634
                     /label="STOP TGA"
                     /ApEinfo_revcolor=#c7b0e3
                     /ApEinfo_fwdcolor=#c7b0e3
     misc_feature    2635..2637
                     /label="UGA stop"
                     /ApEinfo_revcolor=#f58a5e
                     /ApEinfo_fwdcolor=#f58a5e
     misc_feature    2693..2780
                     /label="T7_terminator_pET"
                     /ApEinfo_revcolor=#b1ff67
                     /ApEinfo_fwdcolor=#b1ff67
     misc_feature    2761..2766
                     /label="BB_RBS"
                     /ApEinfo_revcolor=#b1ff67
                     /ApEinfo_fwdcolor=#b1ff67
     rep_origin      2792..3247
                     /label="M13 origin"
                     /ApEinfo_revcolor=#b4abac
                     /ApEinfo_fwdcolor=#b4abac
     rep_origin      complement(2797..3237)
                     /label="F1 ori"
                     /ApEinfo_revcolor=#b4abac
                     /ApEinfo_fwdcolor=#b4abac
     rep_origin      2809..3115
                     /label="F1 ori(1)"
                     /ApEinfo_revcolor=#b4abac
                     /ApEinfo_fwdcolor=#b4abac
     CDS             3577..4236
                     /label="AmpR"
                     /ApEinfo_revcolor=#ffef86
                     /ApEinfo_fwdcolor=#ffef86
     misc_feature    3920..3925
                     /label="PstI"
                     /ApEinfo_revcolor=#ff0000
                     /ApEinfo_fwdcolor=#ff0000
     misc_feature    4094..4099
                     /label="BsaI"
                     /ApEinfo_revcolor=#ff0000
                     /ApEinfo_fwdcolor=#ff0000
ORIGIN
        1 TTTTAATTTA AAAGGATCTA GGTGAAGATC CTTTTTGATA ATCTCATGAC CAAAATCCCT
       61 TAACGTGAGT TTTCGTTCCA CTGAGCGTCA GACCCCGTAG AAAAGATCAA AGGATCTTCT
      121 TGAGATCCTT TTTTTCTGCG CGTAATCTGC TGCTTGCAAA CAAAAAAACC ACCGCTACCA
      181 GCGGTGGTTT GTTTGCCGGA TCAAGAGCTA CCAACTCTTT TTCCGAAGGT AACTGGCTTC
      241 AGCAGAGCGC AGATACCAAA TACTGTCCTT CTAGTGTAGC CGTAGTTAGG CCACCACTTC
      301 AAGAACTCTG TAGCACCGCC TACATACCTC GCTCTGCTAA TCCTGTTACC AGTGGCTGCT
      361 GCCAGTGGCG ATAAGTCGTG TCTTACCGGG TTGGACTCAA GACGATAGTT ACCGGATAAG
      421 GCGCAGCGGT CGGGCTGAAC GGGGGGTTCG TGCACACAGC CCAGCTTGGA GCGAACGACC
      481 TACACCGAAC TGAGATACCT ACAGCGTGAG CTATGAGAAA GCGCCACGCT TCCCGAAGGG
      541 AGAAAGGCGG ACAGGTATCC GGTAAGCGGC AGGGTCGGAA CAGGAGAGCG CACGAGGGAG
      601 CTTCCAGGGG GAAACGCCTG GTATCTTTAT AGTCCTGTCG GGTTTCGCCA CCTCTGACTT
      661 GAGCGTCGAT TTTTGTGATG CTCGTCAGGG GGGCGGAGCC TATGGAAAAA CGCCAGCAAC
      721 GCGGCCTTTT TACGGTTCCT GGCCTTTTGC TGGCCTTTTG CTCACATGTT CTTTCCTGCG
      781 TTATCCCCTG ATTCTGTGGA TAACCGTATT ACCGCCTTTG AGTGAGCTGA TACCGCTCGC
      841 CGCAGCCGAA CGACCGAGCG CAGCGAGTCA GTGAGCGAGG AAGCGGAAGA GCGCCTGATG
      901 CGGTATTTTC TCCTTACGCA TCTGTGCGGT ATTTCACACC GCATATATGG TGCACTCTCA
      961 GTACAATCTG CTCTGATGCC GCATAGTTAA GCCAGTATAC ACTCCGCTAT CGCTACGTGA
     1021 CTGGGTCATG GCTGCGCCCC GACACCCGCC AACACCCGCT GACGCGCCCT GACGGGCTTG
     1081 TCTGCTCCCG GCATCCGCTT ACAGACAAGC TGTGACCGTC TCCGGGAGCT GCATGTGTCA
     1141 GAGGTTTTCA CCGTCATCAC CGAAACGCGC GAGGCAGCTG CGGTAAAGCT CATCAGCGTG
     1201 GTCGTGAAGC GATTCACAGA TGTCTGCCTG TTCATCCGCG TCCAGCTCGT TGAGTTTCTC
     1261 CAGAAGCGTT AATGTCTGGC TTCTGATAAA GCGGGCCATG TTAAGGGCGG TTTTTTCCTG
     1321 TTTGGTCACT GATGCCTCCG TGTAAGGGGG ATTTCTGTTC ATGGGGGTAA TGATACCGAT
     1381 GAAACGAGAG AGGATGCTCA CGATACGGGT TACTGATGAT GAACATGCCC GGTTACTGGA
     1441 ACGTTGTGAG GGTAAACAAC TGGCGGTATG GATGCGGCGG GACCAGAGAA AAATCACTCA
     1501 GGGTCAATGC CAGCGCTTCG TTAATACAGA TGTAGGTGTT CCACAGGGTA GCCAGCAGCA
     1561 TCCTGCGATG CAGATCCGGA ACATAATGGT GCAGGGCGCT GACTTCCGCG TTTCCAGACT
     1621 TTACGAAACA CGGAAACCGA AGACCATTCA TGTTGTTGCT CAGGTCGCAG ACGTTTTGCA
     1681 GCAGCAGTCG CTTCACGTTC GCTCGCGTAT CGGTGATTCA TTCTGCTAAC CAGTAAGGCA
     1741 ACCCCGCCAG CCTAGCCGGG TCCTCAACGA CAGGAGCACG ATCATGCGCA CCCGTGGCCA
     1801 GGACCCAACG CTGCCCGAGA TCTCGATCCC GCGAAATTAA TACGACTCAC TATAGGGAGA
     1861 CCACAACGGT TTCCCTCTAG AAATAATTTT GTTTAACTTT AAGAAGGAGA TAAATACNNN
     1921 CGTAAAGGCG AAGAGCTGTT CACTGGTGTC GTCCCTATTC TGGTGGAACT GGATGGTGAT
     1981 GTCAACGGTC ATAAGTTTTC CGTGCGTGGC GAGGGTGAAG GTGACGCAAC TAATGGTAAA
     2041 CTGACGCTGA AGTTCATCTG TACTACTGGT AAACTGCCGG TACCTTGGCC GACTCTGGTA
     2101 ACGACGCTGA CTTATGGTGT TCAGTGCTTT GCTCGTTATC CGGACCATAT GAAGCAGCAT
     2161 GACTTCTTCA AGTCCGCCAT GCCGGAAGGC TATGTGCAGG AACGCACGAT TTCCTTTAAG
     2221 GATGACGGCA CGTACAAAAC GCGTGCGGAA GTGAAATTTG AAGGCGATAC CCTGGTAAAC
     2281 CGCATTGAGC TGAAAGGCAT TGACTTTAAA GAAGACGGCA ATATCCTGGG CCATAAGCTG
     2341 GAATACAATT TTAACAGCCA CAATGTTTAC ATCACCGCCG ATAAACAAAA AAATGGCATT
     2401 AAAGCGAATT TTAAAATTCG CCACAACGTG GAGGATGGCA GCGTGCAGCT GGCTGATCAC
     2461 TACCAGCAAA ACACTCCAAT CGGTGATGGT CCTGTTCTGC TGCCAGACAA TCACTATCTG
     2521 AGCACGCAAA GCGTTCTGTC TAAAGATCCG AACGAGAAAC GCGATCATAT GGTTCTGCTG
     2581 GAGTTCGTAA CCGCAGCGGG CATCACGCAT GGTATGGATG AACTGTACAA ATGATGACCA
     2641 CTGAGATCCG GCTGCTAACA AAGCCCGAAA GGAAGCTGAG TTGGCTGCTG CCACCGCTGA
     2701 GCAATAACTA GCATAACCCC TTGGGGCCTC TAAACGGGTC TTGAGGGGTT TTTTGCTGAA
     2761 AGGAGGAACT ATATCCGGAT TGGCGAATGG GNNNNNNNNN NNNNNNNNNN NNNNNNNNNN
     2821 NNNNNNNNNN NNNNNNNNNN NNNNNNNNNN NNNNNNNNNN NNNNNNNNNN NNNNNNNNNN
     2881 NNNNNNNNNN NNNNNNNNNN NNNNNNNNNN NNNNNCNNNN NNNNNNNNNN NNNNNNNNNN
     2941 NNNNNNNNNN NNNNNNNNNN NNNNNNNNNN NNNNNNNNNN NNNNNNNNNN NNNNNNNNNN
     3001 NNNNNNNANN NNNNNNNNNN NNNNNNNNNN NNNNNNNNNN NNNNNNNNNN NNNNNNNCCT
     3061 TTGACGTTGG AGTCCACGTT CTTTNNNNNN NNNNNNNNNN NNNNNNNNNN NNNNNNNNNN
     3121 NACCCTATCT CGGTCTATTC TTTTGATTTA TAAGGGATTT TGCCGATTTC GGCCTATTGG
     3181 TTAAAAAATG AGCTGATTTA ACAAAAATTT AACGCGAATT TTAACAAAAT ATTAACGTTT
     3241 ACAATTTCAG GTGGCACTTT TCGGGGAAAT GTGCGCGGAA CCCCTATTTG TTTATTTTTC
     3301 TAAATACATT CAAATATGTA TCCGCTCATG AGACAATAAC CCTGATAAAT GCTTCAATAA
     3361 TATTGAAAAA GGAAGAGTAT GAGTATTCAA CATTTCCGTG TCGCCCTTAT TCCCTTTTTT
     3421 GCGGCATTTT GCCTTCCTGT TTTTGCTCAC CCAGAAACGC TGGTGAAAGT AAAAGATGCT
     3481 GAAGATCAGT TGGGTGCACG AGTGGGTTAC ATCGAACTGG ATCTCAACAG CGGTAAGATC
     3541 CTTGAGAGTT TTCGCCCCGA AGAACGTTTT CCAATGATGA GCACTTTTAA AGTTCTGCTA
     3601 TGTGGCGCGG TATTATCCCG TATTGACGCC GGGCAAGAGC AACTCGGTCG CCGCATACAC
     3661 TATTCTCAGA ATGACTTGGT TGAGTACTCA CCAGTCACAG AAAAGCATCT TACGGATGGC
     3721 ATGACAGTAA GAGAATTATG CAGTGCTGCC ATAACCATGA GTGATAACAC TGCGGCCAAC
     3781 TTACTTCTGA CAACGATCGG AGGACCGAAG GAGCTAACCG CTTTTTTGCA CAACATGGGG
     3841 GATCATGTAA CTCGCCTTGA TCGTTGGGAA CCGGAGCTGA ATGAAGCCAT ACCAAACGAC
     3901 GAGCGTGACA CCACGATGCC TGCAGCAATG GCAACAACGT TGCGCAAACT ATTAACTGGC
     3961 GAACTACTTA CTCTAGCTTC CCGGCAACAA TTAATAGACT GGATGGAGGC GGATAAAGTT
     4021 GCAGGACCAC TTCTGCGCTC GGCCCTTCCG GCTGGCTGGT TTATTGCTGA TAAATCTGGA
     4081 GCCGGTGAGC GTGGGTCTCG CGGTATCATT GCAGCACTGG GGCCAGATGG TAAGCCCTCC
     4141 CGTATCGTAG TTATCTACAC GACGGGGAGT CAGGCAACTA TGGATGAACG AAATAGACAG
     4201 ATCGCTGAGA TAGGTGCCTC ACTGATTAAG CATTGGTAAC TGTCAGACCA AGTTTACTCA
     4261 TATATACTTT AGATTGATTT AAAACTTCAT
//
